Addgene plasmid #44906: pFA6a-link-yoTagRFP-T-Kan
Purpose: Yeast tagging vector to create gene fusion with yeast optimized TagRFP-T with Kan selection
Depositing lab: Wendell Lim & Kurt Thorn. Depositing organization: University of California, San Francisco (UCSF). Publication: Improved Blue, Green, and Red Fluorescent Protein Tagging Vectors for S. cerevisiae. Lee S, Lim WA, Thorn KS. PLoS One. 2013 Jul 2;8(7):e67902. doi: 10.1371/journal.pone.0067902. Print 2013. PubMed 23844123.
Backbone
  Vector backbone: pFA6a
  Vector type: Yeast Expression
  Selectable markers: Kanamycin
Growth in bacteria
  Bacterial resistance: Ampicillin, 100 μg/mL
  Growth temperature: 37°C
  Growth strain: DH5alpha
  Copy number: Unknown
Gene/Insert
  Gene/Insert name: yoTagRFP-T (alt name: Yeast Optimized TagRFP-T)
  Species: Synthetic
Terms and licenses: Academic/Nonprofit Terms; Industry Terms: Not Available to Industry
Depositor comments: This vector is derived from the sequences published in “Optimized cassettes for fluorescent protein tagging in Saccharomyces cerevisiae.” Sheff MA, Thorn KS. Yeast. 2004 Jun;21(8):661-70. These plasmids were generated with funding from an NIGMS Systems Biology Center grant, number P50 GM081879. Please acknowledge this grant if you use these plasmids.
How to cite: pFA6a-link-yoTagRFP-T-Kan was a gift from Wendell Lim & Kurt Thorn (Addgene plasmid # 44906 ; http://n2t.net/addgene:44906 ; RRID:Addgene_44906)
