[The description below was written by a language model from this plasmid's Addgene catalogue record and pLannotate feature annotations shown in this document.]
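Description:
pFA6a-link-yoTagRFP-T-Kan is a 4.9 kb yeast tagging vector built on the pFA6a backbone. Rather than expressing a protein from the plasmid itself, it supplies a cassette for fusing a red fluorescent protein to a yeast gene of interest. It is propagated in E. coli through a high-copy ColE1/pUC-type origin and an ampicillin resistance gene (β-lactamase with its own promoter). The feature table shows no yeast replication origin or centromere, which fits a cassette that functions after integration into the genome rather than as an episome. Short annotated fragments of bom, rop and lacI appear to be backbone remnants, and SP6 and T7 phage promoters flank the cassette region.

The payload is yoTagRFP-T, a synthetic, yeast codon-optimized version of TagRFP-T, a constitutively fluorescent red protein derived from Entacmaea quadricolor with low acid sensitivity. No yeast promoter is annotated upstream of this coding sequence, as expected for a tagging module in which the fusion is driven by the target gene's own promoter. The "link" in the name implies a linker joining the target protein to the fluorescent protein, though it is not separately annotated. The open reading frame is followed by the S. cerevisiae ADH1 terminator, which ends transcription of the fusion. Next comes the kanMX marker, which allows selection of yeast transformants; the record lists this as kanamycin selection.

The vector derives from earlier optimized fluorescent protein tagging cassettes for S. cerevisiae and belongs to a set of improved blue, green and red tagging vectors. It is typically used to create fluorescently labelled gene fusions for imaging protein localization and abundance.
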