Features (pLannotate 1.2.2; 11 found; start..end, strand, type, name):
    101..152     +  misc_feature   bom (fragment): basis of mobility region from pBR322
    215..233     +  promoter       SP6 promoter: promoter for bacteriophage SP6 RNA polymerase
    303..1034    +  CDS            TagRFP-T: TagRFP-T is a basic (constitutively fluorescent) red fluorescent protein published in 2008, derived from Entacmaea quadricolor. It has low acid sensitivity.
   1058..1245    +  terminator     ADH1 terminator: S. cerevisiae ADH1; transcription terminator for the S. cerevisiae alcohol dehydrogenase 1 (ADH1) gene
   1320..2676    +  gene           kanMX: yeast selectable marker conferring kanamycin resistance (Wach et al., 1994)
   2781..2799    -  promoter       T7 promoter: promoter for bacteriophage T7 RNA polymerase
   2821..2874    -  CDS            lacI (fragment): lac repressor; lacI; The lac repressor binds to the lac operator to inhibit transcription in E. coli. This inhibition can be relieved by adding lactose or isopropyl-β-D-thiogalactopyranoside (IPTG).
   3057..3645    -  rep_origin     ori: high-copy-number ColE1/pMB1/pBR322/pUC origin of replication
   3816..4676    -  CDS            AmpR: β-lactamase; bla; confers resistance to ampicillin, carbenicillin, and related antibiotics
   4677..4781    -  promoter       AmpR promoter: bla
   4876..4911    +  CDS            rop (fragment): Rop protein, which maintains plasmids at low copy number; rop
>Addgene plasmid #44906 | pFA6a-link-yoTagRFP-T-Kan | depositor full sequence | sequence record 62151 | pFA6a-link-yoTagRFP-T-Kan sequence 4912 bps
ACATGCAGCTCCCGGAGACGGTCACAGCTTGTCTGTAAGCGGATGCCGGGAGCAGACAAGCCCGTCAGGG
CGCGTCAGCGGGTGTTGGCGGGTGTCGGGGCTGGCTTAACTATGCGGCATCAGAGCAGATTGTACTGAGA
GTGCACCATATGGACATATTGTCGTTAGAACGCGGCTACAATTAATACATAACCTTATGTATCATACACA
TACGATTTAGGTGACACTATAGAACGCGGCCGCCAGCTGAAGCTTCGTACGCTGCAGGTCGACGGATCGG
TGACGGTGCTGGTTTAATTAACATGGTATCTAAAGGTGAAGAGTTGATAAAGGAAAATATGCACATGAAA
CTCTATATGGAAGGCACAGTGAATAACCATCATTTTAAGTGTACTTCAGAAGGAGAAGGTAAGCCTTATG
AGGGGACACAAACTATGAGAATTAAAGTTGTTGAAGGAGGTCCACTACCATTCGCTTTTGACATCCTGGC
AACGAGCTTCATGTATGGCTCCAGAACATTCATAAACCATACACAAGGTATTCCAGATTTCTTCAAACAA
AGTTTTCCAGAAGGCTTTACTTGGGAGAGAGTTACTACCTACGAGGACGGGGGTGTTTTAACTGCGACAC
AGGATACATCATTACAAGATGGCTGTTTGATCTACAACGTAAAAATCAGAGGTGTCAATTTTCCATCTAA
CGGACCTGTTATGCAGAAAAAGACCTTGGGTTGGGAGGCTAATACTGAAATGCTATACCCAGCAGATGGA
GGATTGGAAGGTAGGACAGATATGGCATTGAAACTTGTAGGAGGCGGTCACCTAATTTGCAACTTTAAGA
CAACCTACAGAAGCAAAAAGCCTGCTAAAAATCTTAAAATGCCAGGGGTGTACTACGTGGATCATAGACT
TGAACGTATCAAGGAAGCTGACAAAGAGACTTACGTTGAACAACACGAAGTCGCCGTCGCCAGATACTGT
GACTTACCTTCAAAGTTAGGTCATAAACTGAATGGTATGGATGAATTGTATAAGTAAGGCGCGCCACTTC
TAAATAAGCGAATTTCTTATGATTTATGATTTTTATTATTAAATAAGTTATAAAAAAAATAAGTGTATAC
AAATTTTAAAGTGACTCTTAGGTTTTAAAACGAAAATTCTTATTCTTGAGTAACTCTTTCCTGTAGGTCA
GGTTGCTTTCTCAGGTATAGTATGAGGTCGCTCTTATTGACCACACCTCTACCGGCAGATCCGCTAGGGA
TAACAGGGTAATATAGATCTGTTTAGCTTGCCTCGTCCCCGCCGGGTCACCCGGCCAGCGACATGGAGGC
CCAGAATACCCTCCTTGACAGTCTTGACGTGCGCAGCTCAGGGGCATGATGTGACTGTCGCCCGTACATT
TAGCCCATACATCCCCATGTATAATCATTTGCATCCATACATTTTGATGGCCGCACGGCGCGAAGCAAAA
ATTACGGCTCCTCGCTGCAGACCTGCGAGCAGGGAAACGCTCCCCTCACAGACGCGTTGAATTGTCCCCA
CGCCGCGCCCCTGTAGAGAAATATAAAAGGTTAGGATTTGCCACTGAGGTTCTTCTTTCATATACTTCCT
TTTAAAATCTTGCTAGGATACAGTTCTCACATCACATCCGAACATAAACAACCATGGGTAAGGAAAAGAC
TCACGTTTCGAGGCCGCGATTAAATTCCAACATGGATGCTGATTTATATGGGTATAAATGGGCTCGCGAT
AATGTCGGGCAATCAGGTGCGACAATCTATCGATTGTATGGGAAGCCCGATGCGCCAGAGTTGTTTCTGA
AACATGGCAAAGGTAGCGTTGCCAATGATGTTACAGATGAGATGGTCAGACTAAACTGGCTGACGGAATT
TATGCCTCTTCCGACCATCAAGCATTTTATCCGTACTCCTGATGATGCATGGTTACTCACCACTGCGATC
CCCGGCAAAACAGCATTCCAGGTATTAGAAGAATATCCTGATTCAGGTGAAAATATTGTTGATGCGCTGG
CAGTGTTCCTGCGCCGGTTGCATTCGATTCCTGTTTGTAATTGTCCTTTTAACAGCGATCGCGTATTTCG
TCTCGCTCAGGCGCAATCACGAATGAATAACGGTTTGGTTGATGCGAGTGATTTTGATGACGAGCGTAAT
GGCTGGCCTGTTGAACAAGTCTGGAAAGAAATGCATAAGCTTTTGCCATTCTCACCGGATTCAGTCGTCA
CTCATGGTGATTTCTCACTTGATAACCTTATTTTTGACGAGGGGAAATTAATAGGTTGTATTGATGTTGG
ACGAGTCGGAATCGCAGACCGATACCAGGATCTTGCCATCCTATGGAACTGCCTCGGTGAGTTTTCTCCT
TCATTACAGAAACGGCTTTTTCAAAAATATGGTATTGATAATCCTGATATGAATAAATTGCAGTTTCATT
TGATGCTCGATGAGTTTTTCTAATCAGTACTGACAATAAAAAGATTCTTGTTTTCAAGAACTTGTCATTT
GTATAGTTTTTTTATATTGTAGTTGTTCTATTTTAATCAAATGTTAGCGTGATTTATATTTTTTTTCGCC
TCGACATCATCTGCCCAGATGCGAAGTTAAGTGCGCAGAAAGTAATATCATGCGTCAATCGTATGTGAAT
GCTGGTCGCTATACTGCTGTCGATTCGATACTAACGCCGCCATCCAGTTTAAACGAGCTCGAATTCATCG
ATGATATCAGATCCACTAGTGGCCTATGCGGCCGCGGATCTGCCGGTCTCCCTATAGTGAGTCGTATTAA
TTTCGATAAGCCAGGTTAACCTGCATTAATGAATCGGCCAACGCGCGGGGAGAGGCGGTTTGCGTATTGG
GCGCTCTTCCGCTTCCTCGCTCACTGACTCGCTGCGCTCGGTCGTTCGGCTGCGGCGAGCGGTATCAGCT
CACTCAAAGGCGGTAATACGGTTATCCACAGAATCAGGGGATAACGCAGGAAAGAACATGTGAGCAAAAG
GCCAGCAAAAGGCCAGGAACCGTAAAAAGGCCGCGTTGCTGGCGTTTTTCCATAGGCTCCGCCCCCCTGA
CGAGCATCACAAAAATCGACGCTCAAGTCAGAGGTGGCGAAACCCGACAGGACTATAAAGATACCAGGCG
TTTCCCCCTGGAAGCTCCCTCGTGCGCTCTCCTGTTCCGACCCTGCCGCTTACCGGATACCTGTCCGCCT
TTCTCCCTTCGGGAAGCGTGGCGCTTTCTCAATGCTCACGCTGTAGGTATCTCAGTTCGGTGTAGGTCGT
TCGCTCCAAGCTGGGCTGTGTGCACGAACCCCCCGTTCAGCCCGACCGCTGCGCCTTATCCGGTAACTAT
CGTCTTGAGTCCAACCCGGTAAGACACGACTTATCGCCACTGGCAGCAGCCACTGGTAACAGGATTAGCA
GAGCGAGGTATGTAGGCGGTGCTACAGAGTTCTTGAAGTGGTGGCCTAACTACGGCTACACTAGAAGGAC
AGTATTTGGTATCTGCGCTCTGCTGAAGCCAGTTACCTTCGGAAAAAGAGTTGGTAGCTCTTGATCCGGC
AAACAAACCACCGCTGGTAGCGGTGGTTTTTTTGTTTGCAAGCAGCAGATTACGCGCAGAAAAAAAGGAT
CTCAAGAAGATCCTTTGATCTTTTCTACGGGGTCTGACGCTCAGTGGAACGAAAACTCACGTTAAGGGAT
TTTGGTCATGAGATTATCAAAAAGGATCTTCACCTAGATCCTTTTAAATTAAAAATGAAGTTTTAAATCA
ATCTAAAGTATATATGAGTAAACTTGGTCTGACAGTTACCAATGCTTAATCAGTGAGGCACCTATCTCAG
CGATCTGTCTATTTCGTTCATCCATAGTTGCCTGACTCCCCGTCGTGTAGATAACTACGATACGGGAGGG
CTTACCATCTGGCCCCAGTGCTGCAATGATACCGCGAGACCCACGCTCACCGGCTCCAGATTTATCAGCA
ATAAACCAGCCAGCCGGAAGGGCCGAGCGCAGAAGTGGTCCTGCAACTTTATCCGCCTCCATCCAGTCTA
TTAATTGTTGCCGGGAAGCTAGAGTAAGTAGTTCGCCAGTTAATAGTTTGCGCAACGTTGTTGCCATTGC
TACAGGCATCGTGGTGTCACGCTCGTCGTTTGGTATGGCTTCATTCAGCTCCGGTTCCCAACGATCAAGG
CGAGTTACATGATCCCCCATGTTGTGCAAAAAAGCGGTTAGCTCCTTCGGTCCTCCGATCGTTGTCAGAA
GTAAGTTGGCCGCAGTGTTATCACTCATGGTTATGGCAGCACTGCATAATTCTCTTACTGTCATGCCATC
CGTAAGATGCTTTTCTGTGACTGGTGAGTACTCAACCAAGTCATTCTGAGAATAGTGTATGCGGCGACCG
AGTTGCTCTTGCCCGGCGTCAATACGGGATAATACCGCGCCACATAGCAGAACTTTAAAAGTGCTCATCA
TTGGAAAACGTTCTTCGGGGCGAAAACTCTCAAGGATCTTACCGCTGTTGAGATCCAGTTCGATGTAACC
CACTCGTGCACCCAACTGATCTTCAGCATCTTTTACTTTCACCAGCGTTTCTGGGTGAGCAAAAACAGGA
AGGCAAAATGCCGCAAAAAAGGGAATAAGGGCGACACGGAAATGTTGAATACTCATACTCTTCCTTTTTC
AATATTATTGAAGCATTTATCAGGGTTATTGTCTCATGAGCGGATACATATTTGAATGTATTTAGAAAAA
TAAACAAATAGGGGTTCCGCGCACATTTCCCCGAAAAGTGCCACCTGACGTCTAAGAAACCATTATTATC
ATGACATTAACCTATAAAAATAGGCGTATCACGAGGCCCTTTCGTCTCGCGCGTTTCGGTGATGACGGTG
AAAACCTCTGAC
