>Addgene plasmid #44906 | pFA6a-link-yoTagRFP-T-Kan | addgene partial sequence | sequence record 72560 | Sp6 5'-ATTTAGGTGACACTATAG-3'
GGTCGACGGATCGGTGACGGTGCTGGTTTAATTAACATGGTATCTAAAGGTGAAGAGTTGATAAAGGAAA
ATATGCACATGAAACTCTATATGGAAGGCACAGTGAATAACCATCATTTTAAGTGTACTTCAGAAGGAGA
AGGTAAGCCTTATGAGGGGACACAAACTATGAGAATTAAAGTTGTTGAAGGAGGTCCACTACCATTCGCT
TTTGACATCCTGGCAACGAGCTTCATGTATGGCTCCAGAACATTCATAAACCATACACAAGGTATTCCAG
ATTTCTTCAAACAAAGTTTTCCAGAAGGCTTTACTTGGGAGAGAGTTACTACCTACGAGGACGGGGGTGT
TTTAACTGCGACACAGGATACATCATTACAAGATGGCTGTTTGATCTACAACGTAAAAATCAGAGGTGTC
AATTTTCCATCTAACGGACCTGTTATGCAGAAAAAGACCTTGGGTTGGGAGGCTAATACTGAAATGCTAT
ACCCAGCAGATGGAGGATTGGAAGGTAGGACAGATATGGCATTGAAACTTGTAGGAGGCGGTCACCTAAT
TTGCAACTTTAAGACAACCTACAGAAGCAAAAAGCCTGCTAAAAATCTTAAAATGCCAGGGGTGTACTAC
GTGGATCATAGACTTGAACGTATCAAGGAAGCTGACAAAGAGACTTACGTTGA
