>Addgene plasmid #44906 | pFA6a-link-yoTagRFP-T-Kan | addgene partial sequence | sequence record 72772 | T7 5'-TAATACGACTCACTATAGGG-3'
ATCTGATATCATCGATGAATTCGAGCTCGTTTAAACTGGATGGCGGCGTTAGTATCGAATCGACAGCAGT
ATAGCGACCAGCATTCACATACGATTGACGCATGATATTACTTTCTGCGCACTTAACTTCGCATCTGGGC
AGATGATGTCGAGGCGAAAAAAAATATAAATCACGCTAACATTTGATTAAAATAGAACAACTACAATATA
AAAAAACTATACAAATGACAAGTTCTTGAAAACAAGAATCTTTTTATTGTCAGTACTGATTAGAAAAACT
CATCGAGCATCAAATGAAACTGCAATTTATTCATATCAGGATTATCAATACCATATTTTTGAAAAAGCCG
TTTCTGTAATGAAGGAGAAAACTCACCGAGGCAGTTCCATAGGATGGCAAGATCCTGGTATCGGTCTGCG
ATTCCGACTCGTCCAACATCAATACAACCTATTAATTTCCCCTCGTCAAAAATAAGGTTATCAAGTGAGA
AATCACCATGAGTGACGACTGAATCCGGTGAGAATGGCAAAAGCTTATGCATTTCTTTCCAGACTTGTTC
AACAGGCCAGCCATTACGCTCGTCATCAAAATCACTCGCATCAACCAAACCGTTATTCATTCGTGATTGC
GCCTGAGCGAGACGAAATACGCGATCGCTGTTAAAAGGACAATTACAAACAGGAATCGAATGCAACCGGC
GCAGGAACACTGCCAGCGCATCAACAATATTTTCACCTGAATCAGGATATTCTTCTAATACCTGGAATGC
TGTTTTGCCGGGGATCGCAGTGGTGAGTAACCATGCATCATCAGGAGTAC
